Addgene plasmid #33254: pBabe puro-HA-PIK3CA(H1047R;G320E)
Depositing lab: Thomas Roberts. Depositing organization: Dana-Farber Cancer Institute. Publication: PI3K-targeted therapy can be evaded by gene amplification along the MYC-eukaryotic translation initiation factor 4E (eIF4E) axis. Ilic N, Utermark T, Widlund HR, Roberts TM. Proc Natl Acad Sci U S A. 2011 Sep 13;108(37):E699-708. Epub 2011 Aug 29. 10.1073/pnas.1108237108 PubMed 21876152.
Backbone
  Vector backbone: pBabe puro
  Backbone size w/o insert (bp): 5168
  Vector type: Mammalian Expression, Retroviral
  Selectable markers: Puromycin
Growth in bacteria
  Bacterial resistance: Ampicillin, 100 μg/mL
  Growth temperature: 37°C
  Growth strain: DH5alpha
  Copy number: High Copy
Gene/Insert
  Gene/Insert name: PIK3CA
  Species: H. sapiens (human)
  Insert size (bp): 3200
  Mutation: changed histidine 1047 to arginine and glycine 320 to glutamic acid
  Entrez Gene: PIK3CA (a.k.a. CCM4, CLAPO, CLOVE, CWS5, HMH, MCAP, MCM, MCMTC, PI3K, PI3K-alpha, p110-alpha)
  Promoter: SV40
  Tag / fusion protein: Hemagglutinin (HA) (N terminal on insert)
  Cloning method: Ligation Independent Cloning
  Sequencing primers: 5′ CTTTATCCAGCCCTCAC
Resource information
  A portion of this plasmid was derived from a plasmid made by: from JJ Zhao, DFCI, Boston MA.
Terms and licenses: Academic/Nonprofit Terms; Industry Terms: Not Available to Industry
Depositor comments: Note from the depositing lab: "This plasmid contains an additional mutation, I143V, that is not thought to alter function of the protein"
How to cite: pBabe puro-HA-PIK3CA(H1047R;G320E) was a gift from Thomas Roberts (Addgene plasmid # 33254 ; http://n2t.net/addgene:33254 ; RRID:Addgene_33254)
