[The description below was written by a language model from this plasmid's Addgene catalogue record.]
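Description:
pBabe puro-HA-PIK3CA(H1047R;G320E) is a retroviral mammalian expression plasmid built on the pBabe puro backbone (about 5.2 kb without insert). It is maintained in E. coli as a high-copy plasmid under ampicillin selection, and it carries a puromycin marker so that transduced or transfected mammalian cells can be selected. As a pBabe-type vector, it is intended to be packaged into retroviral particles in a suitable packaging cell line and then stably integrated into target cells.

The payload is an approximately 3.2 kb human PIK3CA insert, encoding the p110-alpha catalytic subunit of class I PI3-kinase, with an N-terminal hemagglutinin (HA) epitope tag for detecting the exogenous protein by immunoblotting or immunoprecipitation. The coding sequence carries two engineered substitutions: H1047R, a well-known oncogenic activating hotspot mutation in the kinase domain, and G320E, whose functional rationale is not explained in the record. The depositor also notes an additional I143V change that is not thought to affect protein function. The insert was introduced by ligation-independent cloning, and part of the plasmid derives from an earlier construct made in another laboratory.

The record lists SV40 as the promoter. In standard pBabe puro designs, the retroviral LTR usually drives the insert and the SV40 early promoter drives the puromycin resistance gene. No feature table is provided, so the actual arrangement cannot be confirmed here. The associated publication concerns how cells evade PI3K-targeted therapy through amplification along the MYC–eIF4E axis, which is consistent with using this construct to stably express a mutant PIK3CA allele in mammalian cells for PI3K signalling and drug response studies.
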