>Addgene plasmid #33254 | pBabe puro-HA-PIK3CA(H1047R;G320E) | depositor partial sequence | sequence record 39544 | pBabe puro-HA-PIK3CA(H1047R;G320E) sequence 954 bps
CAATACATCTGGGCTACTTCATCTCTAGAATTCCATTTAACAGACAGAAGCAATTTGGGTAGAATTTCGG
GGATAGTTACACAATAGTGTCTGTGACTCCATAGAAAATCTTTCTCCTGCTCAGTGATTTCAGAGAGAGG
ATCTCGTGTAGAAATTGCTTTGAGCTGTTCTTTGTCATTTTCCCTTAATTCATTGTCTCTAGCTAGTCTG
TTACTCAGTCCTGCGTGGGAATAGCTAAATCCTGCTTCTCGGGATACAGACCAATTGGCATGCTCTTCAA
TCACTGACATATCTGGGAACTTTACCACACTGCTGAACCAGTCAAACTCCAACTCTAAGCATGGAGTTTC
TTTATTTGGATTTGATCCAGTAACACCAATAGGGTTCAGCAAATCTTCTAATCCATGAGGTACTGGCCAA
AGATTCAAAGCCATTTTTCCAGATACTAGAGTGTCTGTGTAATCAAACAAGTTTATATTTCCCCATGCCA
ATGGACAGTGTTCCTCTTTAGCACCCTTTCGGCCTTTAACAGAGCAAATGGAAAGGCAAAGTCGAGCAGC
ACGAGGAAGATCAGGAATGTATATATCATAATTCAGCCATTCATTCCACCTGGGATTGGAACAAGGTACT
CTTTGAGTGTTCACATTGTCACATAAGGGTTCTCCTCCATGGTAGATACCTGTTCGAACATAGATCTTAT
CAATGTCTCGAATATTTACATTCACGTAGGTTGCACAAAGAATTTTTATTCTGAGTGCACTATTTATAAC
CCAAAGGGANTTTGTAGATGTTTCTTCATTCATATATGGTGTAGCTGTGGAAATGCGTCTGGAATAAGAT
GGCATTGTAAAACAGTCCATTGGCAGTTGAGAATAAAGGCTTTCTTTAGCCATCAACATCAAATTGGGCA
TCCTCCCAAGCATTATACAGCTTCTTATATACTTNTACTGACTC
