>Addgene plasmid #33254 | pBabe puro-HA-PIK3CA(H1047R;G320E) | addgene partial sequence | sequence record 41449 | pBABE-5
ATGGGGTACCCATACGACGTGCCAGATTACGCCAGATCCCAGTGTGGTGGTACGTACCCTCCAAGACCAT
CATCAGGTGAACTGTGGGGCATCCACTTGATGCCCCCAAGAATCCTAGTAGAATGTTTACTACCAAATGG
AATGATAGTGACTTTAGAATGCCTCCGTGAGGCTACATTAATAACCATAAAGCATGAACTATTTAAAGAA
GCAAGAAAATACCCCCTCCATCAACTTCTTCAAGATGAATCTTCTTACATTTTCGTAAGTGTTACTCAAG
AAGCAGAAAGGGAAGAATTTTTTGATGAAACAAGACGACTTTGTGACCTTCGGCTTTTTCAACCCTTTTT
AAAAGTAATTGAACCAGTAGGCAACCGTGAAGAAAAGATCCTCAATCGAGAAATTGGTTTTGCTATCGGC
ATGCCAGTGTGTGAATTTGATATGGTTAAAGATCCAGAAGTACAGGACTTCCGAAGAAATGTTCTGAACG
TTTGTAAAGAAGCTGTGGATCTTAGGGACCTCAATTCACCTCATAGTAGAGCAATGTATGTCTATCCTCC
AAATGTAGAATCTTCACCAGAATTGCCAAAGCACATATATAATAAATTAGATAAAGGGCAAATAATAGTG
GTGATCTGGGTAATAGTTTCTCCAAATAATGACAAGCAGAAGTATACTCTGAAAATCAACCATGACTGTG
TACCAGAACAAGTAATTGCTGAAGCAATCAGGAAAAAAACTCGAAGTATGTTGCTATCCTCTGAACAACT
AAAACTCTGTGTTTTAGAATATCAGGGCAAGTATATTTTAAAAGTGTGTGGATGTGATGAATACTTCCTA
GAAAAATATCCTCTGAGTCAGTATAAGTATATAAGA
