>Addgene plasmid #33254 | pBabe puro-HA-PIK3CA(H1047R;G320E) | addgene partial sequence | sequence record 41450 | pBABE-3
ATGCATGCTGTTTAATTGTGTGGAAGATCCAATCCATTTTTGTTGTCCAGCCACCATGACGTGCATCATT
CATTTGTTTCATGAAATACTCCAAAGCCTCTTGCTCAGTTTTATCTAAGGCTAGGGTCTTTCGAATGTAT
GCAATGTCATCAAAAGATTGTAGTTCTGGCATTCCAGAGCCAAGCATCATTGAGAAAAGATTTATGAAGA
GATTGGCATGCTGTCGAATAGCTAGATAAGCCTTGTAACACATCTCCTGAAACCTCTCAAATTCTCTTGT
CTTTGTGCATTCTTGGGCTCCTTTACTAATCACTATTAAGAAATCCTGTGTCAAAACAAATGGCACACGT
TCTCGTTTATAACCAAATTTTTTCTTCTTGTGATCCAAAAAGTGTCCAAAATCTATATGAAACAGTTGTC
CATCGTCTTTCACCATGATGTTACTATTGTGACGATCTCCAATTCCCAAAATGAAGGTAGCTACACAGTA
TCCAGCACATGAACGTGTAAACAGGTCAATGGCTGCATCATATATTTCTCCTTTGTTCTTGTCTTTGAGC
CACTGATGTAGTGTGTGGCTGTTGAACTGCAGTGCACCTTTCAAGCCGCCTTTGCACTGAATTTGCATAA
TAGTGTGAGAATTTCGCACCACCTCAATAAGTCCCACACAGTCACCGATTGACAGACAACCATAAGGTAA
CATTCGAAGATCAAGACCTTGATTTTGCCAGATATTTTCCATAATACGAATAATTTGAAGTGTTAGCATA
TCTTGCCGTAAATCATCCCCATTTTTAAAGATGATCTCATTGTTCTGAAACAGTAACTCTGACATGATGT
CTGG
