>Addgene plasmid #33254 | pBabe puro-HA-PIK3CA(H1047R;G320E) | addgene partial sequence | sequence record 41451 | hPIK3CA-F 5'-TGGCCAGTACCTCATGGATT-3'
ATCCAAATAAAGAAACTCCATGCTTAGAGTTGGAGTTTGACTGGTTCAGCAGTGTGGTAAAGTTCCCAGA
TATGTCAGTGATTGAAGAGCATGCCAATTGGTCTGTATCCCGAGAAGCAGGATTTAGCTATTCCCACGCA
GGACTGAGTAACAGACTAGCTAGAGACAATGAATTAAGGGAAAATGACAAAGAACAGCTCAAAGCAATTT
CTACACGAGATCCTCTCTCTGAAATCACTGAGCAGGAGAAAGATTTTCTATGGAGTCACAGACACTATTG
TGTAACTATCCCCGAAATTCTACCCAAATTGCTTCTGTCTGTTAAATGGAATTCTAGAGATGAAGTAGCC
CAGATGTATTGCTTGGTAAAAGATTGGCCTCCAATCAAACCTGAACAGGCTATGGAACTTCTGGACTGTA
ATTACCCAGATCCTATGGTTCGAGGTTTTGCTGTTCGGTGCTTGGAAAAATATTTAACAGATGACAAACT
TTCTCAGTATTTAATTCAGCTAGTACAGGTCCTAAAATATGAACAATATTTGGATAACTTGCTTGTGAGA
TTTTTACTGAAGAAAGCATTGACTAATCAAAGGATTGGGCACTTTTTCTTTTGGCATTTAAAATCTGAGA
TGCACAATAAAACAGTTAGCCAGAGGTTTGGCCTGCTTTTGGAGTCCTATTGTCGTGCATGTGGGATGTA
TTTGAAGCACCTGAATAGGCAAGTCGAGGCAATGGAAAAGCTCATTAACTTAACTGACATTCTCAAACAG
GAGAAGAAGGATGAAACACA
