>Addgene plasmid #33254 | pBabe puro-HA-PIK3CA(H1047R;G320E) | addgene partial sequence | sequence record 42135 | hPIK3CA-F3 5'-GGAGGATGCCCAATTTGA-3'
TCTCACTGCCATGGACTGTTTTACAATGCCATCTTATTCCAGACGCATTTCCACAGCTACACCATATATG
AATGAAGAAACATCTACAAAATCCCTTTGGGTTATAAATAGTGCACTCAGAATAAAAATTCTTTGTGCAA
CCTACGTGAATGTAAATATTCGAGACATTGATAAGATCTATGTTCGAACAGGTATCTACCATGGAGGAGA
ACCCTTATGTGACAATGTGAACACTCAAAGAGTACCTTGTTCCAATCCCAGGTGGAATGAATGGCTGAAT
TATGATATATACATTCCTGATCTTCCTCGTGCTGCTCGACTTTGCCTTTCCATTTGCTCTGTTAAAGGCC
GAAAGGGTGCTAAAGAGGAACACTGTCCATTGGCATGGGGAAATATAAACTTGTTTGATTACACAGACAC
TCTAGTATCTGGAAAAATGGCTTTGAATCTTTGGCCAGTACCTCATGGATTAGAAGATTTGCTGAACCCT
ATTGGTGTTACTGGATCAAATCCAAATAAAGAAACTCCATGCTTAGAGTTGGAGTTTGACTGGTTCAGCA
GTGTGGTAAAGTTCCCAGATATGTCAGTGATTGAAGAGCATGCCAATTGGTCTGTATCCCGAGAAGCAGG
ATTTAGCTATTCCCACGCAGGACTGAGTAACAGACTAGCTAGAGACAATGAATTAAGGGAAAATGACAAA
GAACAGCTCAAAGCAATTTCTACACGAGATCCTCTCTCTGAAATCACTGAGCAGGAGAAAGATTTTCTAT
GGAGTCACAGACACTATTGTGTAACTATCCCCGAAATTCTACCCAAATTGCTTCTGTCTGTTAAATGGAA
